>Addgene plasmid #178035 | pET28a Cdk2ap1ΔN (MT2B2)-MutTER | addgene full sequence | sequence record 378075 | Addgene NGS Result
TTTATTTTTCTAAATACATTCAAATATGTATCCGCTCATGAATTAATTCTTAGAAAAACTCATCGAGCAT
CAAATGAAACTGCAATTTATTCATATCAGGATTATCAATACCATATTTTTGAAAAAGCCGTTTCTGTAAT
GAAGGAGAAAACTCACCGAGGCAGTTCCATAGGATGGCAAGATCCTGGTATCGGTCTGCGATTCCGACTC
GTCCAACATCAATACAACCTATTAATTTCCCCTCGTCAAAAATAAGGTTATCAAGTGAGAAATCACCATG
AGTGACGACTGAATCCGGTGAGAATGGCAAAAGTTTATGCATTTCTTTCCAGACTTGTTCAACAGGCCAG
CCATTACGCTCGTCATCAAAATCACTCGCATCAACCAAACCGTTATTCATTCGTGATTGCGCCTGAGCGA
GACGAAATACGCGATCGCTGTTAAAAGGACAATTACAAACAGGAATCGAATGCAACCGGCGCAGGAACAC
TGCCAGCGCATCAACAATATTTTCACCTGAATCAGGATATTCTTCTAATACCTGGAATGCTGTTTTCCCG
GGGATCGCAGTGGTGAGTAACCATGCATCATCAGGAGTACGGATAAAATGCTTGATGGTCGGAAGAGGCA
TAAATTCCGTCAGCCAGTTTAGTCTGACCATCTCATCTGTAACATCATTGGCAACGCTACCTTTGCCATG
TTTCAGAAACAACTCTGGCGCATCGGGCTTCCCATACAATCGATAGATTGTCGCACCTGATTGCCCGACA
TTATCGCGAGCCCATTTATACCCATATAAATCAGCATCCATGTTGGAATTTAATCGCGGCCTAGAGCAAG
ACGTTTCCCGTTGAATATGGCTCATAACACCCCTTGTATTACTGTTTATGTAAGCAGACAGTTTTATTGT
TCATGACCAAAATCCCTTAACGTGAGTTTTCGTTCCACTGAGCGTCAGACCCCGTAGAAAAGATCAAAGG
ATCTTCTTGAGATCCTTTTTTTCTGCGCGTAATCTGCTGCTTGCAAACAAAAAAACCACCGCTACCAGCG
GTGGTTTGTTTGCCGGATCAAGAGCTACCAACTCTTTTTCCGAAGGTAACTGGCTTCAGCAGAGCGCAGA
TACCAAATACTGTCCTTCTAGTGTAGCCGTAGTTAGGCCACCACTTCAAGAACTCTGTAGCACCGCCTAC
ATACCTCGCTCTGCTAATCCTGTTACCAGTGGCTGCTGCCAGTGGCGATAAGTCGTGTCTTACCGGGTTG
GACTCAAGACGATAGTTACCGGATAAGGCGCAGCGGTCGGGCTGAACGGGGGGTTCGTGCACACAGCCCA
GCTTGGAGCGAACGACCTACACCGAACTGAGATACCTACAGCGTGAGCTATGAGAAAGCGCCACGCTTCC
CGAAGGGAGAAAGGCGGACAGGTATCCGGTAAGCGGCAGGGTCGGAACAGGAGAGCGCACGAGGGAGCTT
CCAGGGGGAAACGCCTGGTATCTTTATAGTCCTGTCGGGTTTCGCCACCTCTGACTTGAGCGTCGATTTT
TGTGATGCTCGTCAGGGGGGCGGAGCCTATGGAAAAACGCCAGCAACGCGGCCTTTTTACGGTTCCTGGC
CTTTTGCTGGCCTTTTGCTCACATGTTCTTTCCTGCGTTATCCCCTGATTCTGTGGATAACCGTATTACC
GCCTTTGAGTGAGCTGATACCGCTCGCCGCAGCCGAACGACCGAGCGCAGCGAGTCAGTGAGCGAGGAAG
CGGAAGAGCGCCTGATGCGGTATTTTCTCCTTACGCATCTGTGCGGTATTTCACACCGCAATGGTGCACT
CTCAGTACAATCTGCTCTGATGCCGCATAGTTAAGCCAGTATACACTCCGCTATCGCTACGTGACTGGGT
CATGGCTGCGCCCCGACACCCGCCAACACCCGCTGACGCGCCCTGACGGGCTTGTCTGCTCCCGGCATCC
GCTTACAGACAAGCTGTGACCGTCTCCGGGAGCTGCATGTGTCAGAGGTTTTCACCGTCATCACCGAAAC
GCGCGAGGCAGCTGCGGTAAAGCTCATCAGCGTGGTCGTGAAGCGATTCACAGATGTCTGCCTGTTCATC
CGCGTCCAGCTCGTTGAGTTTCTCCAGAAGCGTTAATGTCTGGCTTCTGATAAAGCGGGCCATGTTAAGG
GCGGTTTTTTCCTGTTTGGTCACTGATGCCTCCGTGTAAGGGGGATTTCTGTTCATGGGGGTAATGATAC
CGATGAAACGAGAGAGGATGCTCACGATACGGGTTACTGATGATGAACATGCCCGGTTACTGGAACGTTG
TGAGGGTAAACAACTGGCGGTATGGATGCGGCGGGACCAGAGAAAAATCACTCAGGGTCAATGCCAGCGC
TTCGTTAATACAGATGTAGGTGTTCCACAGGGTAGCCAGCAGCATCCTGCGATGCAGATCCGGAACATAA
TGGTGCAGGGCGCTGACTTCCGCGTTTCCAGACTTTACGAAACACGGAAACCGAAGACCATTCATGTTGT
TGCTCAGGTCGCAGACGTTTTGCAGCAGCAGTCGCTTCACGTTCGCTCGCGTATCGGTGATTCATTCTGC
TAACCAGTAAGGCAACCCCGCCAGCCTAGCCGGGTCCTCAACGACAGGAGCACGATCATGCGCACCCGTG
GGGCCGCCATGCCGGCGATAATGGCCTGCTTCTCGCCGAAACGTTTGGTGGCGGGACCAGTGACGAAGGC
TTGAGCGAGGGCGTGCAAGATTCCGAATACCGCAAGCGACAGGCCGATCATCGTCGCGCTCCAGCGAAAG
CGGTCCTCGCCGAAAATGACCCAGAGCGCTGCCGGCACCTGTCCTACGAGTTGCATGATAAAGAAGACAG
TCATAAGTGCGGCGACGATAGTCATGCCCCGCGCCCACCGGAAGGAGCTGACTGGGTTGAAGGCTCTCAA
GGGCATCGGTCGAGATCCCGGTGCCTAATGAGTGAGCTAACTTACATTAATTGCGTTGCGCTCACTGCCC
GCTTTCCAGTCGGGAAACCTGTCGTGCCAGCTGCATTAATGAATCGGCCAACGCGCGGGGAGAGGCGGTT
TGCGTATTGGGCGCCAGGGTGGTTTTTCTTTTCACCAGTGAGACGGGCAACAGCTGATTGCCCTTCACCG
CCTGGCCCTGAGAGAGTTGCAGCAAGCGGTCCACGCTGGTTTGCCCCAGCAGGCGAAAATCCTGTTTGAT
GGTGGTTAACGGCGGGATATAACATGAGCTGTCTTCGGTATCGTCGTATCCCACTACCGAGATATCCGCA
CCAACGCGCAGCCCGGACTCGGTAATGGCGCGCATTGCGCCCAGCGCCATCTGATCGTTGGCAACCAGCA
TCGCAGTGGGAACGATGCCCTCATTCAGCATTTGCATGGTTTGTTGAAAACCGGACATGGCACTCCAGTC
GCCTTCCCGTTCCGCTATCGGCTGAATTTGATTGCGAGTGAGATATTTATGCCAGCCAGCCAGACGCAGA
CGCGCCGAGACAGAACTTAATGGGCCCGCTAACAGCGCGATTTGCTGGTGACCCAATGCGACCAGATGCT
CCACGCCCAGTCGCGTACCGTCTTCATGGGAGAAAATAATACTGTTGATGGGTGTCTGGTCAGAGACATC
AAGAAATAACGCCGGAACATTAGTGCAGGCAGCTTCCACAGCAATGGCATCCTGGTCATCCAGCGGATAG
TTAATGATCAGCCCACTGACGCGTTGCGCGAGAAGATTGTGCACCGCCGCTTTACAGGCTTCGACGCCGC
TTCGTTCTACCATCGACACCACCACGCTGGCACCCAGTTGATCGGCGCGAGATTTAATCGCCGCGACAAT
TTGCGACGGCGCGTGCAGGGCCAGACTGGAGGTGGCAACGCCAATCAGCAACGACTGTTTGCCCGCCAGT
TGTTGTGCCACGCGGTTGGGAATGTAATTCAGCTCCGCCATCGCCGCTTCCACTTTTTCCCGCGTTTTCG
CAGAAACGTGGCTGGCCTGGTTCACCACGCGGGAAACGGTCTGATAAGAGACACCGGCATACTCTGCGAC
ATCGTATAACGTTACTGGTTTCACATTCACCACCCTGAATTGACTCTCTTCCGGGCGCTATCATGCCATA
CCGCGAAAGGTTTTGCGCCATTCGATGGTGTCCGGGATCTCGACGCTCTCCCTTATGCGACTCCTGCATT
AGGAAGCAGCCCAGTAGTAGGTTGAGGCCGTTGAGCACCGCCGCCGCAAGGAATGGTGCATGCAAGGAGA
TGGCGCCCAACAGTCCCCCGGCCACGGGGCCTGCCACCATACCCACGCCGAAACAAGCGCTCATGAGCCC
GAAGTGGCGAGCCCGATCTTCCCCATCGGTGATGTCGGCGATATAGGCGCCAGCAACCGCACCTGTGGCG
CCGGTGATGCCGGCCACGATGCGTCCGGCGTAGAGGATCGAGATCTCGATCCCGCGAAATTAATACGACT
CACTATAGGGGAATTGTGAGCGGATAACAATTCCCCTCTAGAAATAATTTTGTTTAACTTTAAGAAGGAG
ATATACCATGGGCAGCAGCCATCATCATCATCATCACAGCAGCGGCCTGGTGCCGCGCGGCAGCCATATG
AAAATCGAAGAAGGTAAACTGGTAATCTGGATTAACGGCGATAAAGGCTATAACGGTCTCGCTGAAGTCG
GTAAGAAATTCGAGAAAGATACCGGAATTAAAGTCACCGTTGAGCATCCGGATAAACTGGAAGAGAAATT
CCCACAGGTTGCGGCAACTGGCGATGGCCCTGACATTATCTTCTGGGCACACGACCGCTTTGGTGGCTAC
GCTCAATCTGGCCTGTTGGCTGAAATCACCCCGGACAAAGCGTTCCAGGACAAGCTGTATCCGTTTACCT
GGGATGCCGTACGTTACAACGGCAAGCTGATTGCTTACCCGATCGCTGTTGAAGCGTTATCGCTGATTTA
TAACAAAGATCTGCTGCCGAACCCGCCAAAAACCTGGGAAGAGATCCCGGCGCTGGATAAAGAACTGAAA
GCGAAAGGTAAGAGCGCGCTGATGTTCAACCTGCAAGAACCGTACTTCACCTGGCCGCTGATTGCTGCTG
ACGGGGGTTATGCGTTCAAGTATGAAAACGGCAAGTACGACATTAAAGACGTGGGCGTGGATAACGCTGG
CGCGAAAGCGGGTCTGACCTTCCTGGTTGACCTGATTAAAAACAAACACATGAATGCAGACACCGATTAC
TCCATCGCAGAAGCTGCCTTTAATAAAGGCGAAACAGCGATGACCATCAACGGCCCGTGGGCATGGTCCA
ACATCGACACCAGCAAAGTGAATTATGGTGTAACGGTACTGCCGACCTTCAAGGGTCAACCATCCAAACC
GTTCGTTGGCGTGCTGAGCGCAGGTATTAACGCCGCCAGTCCGAACAAAGAGCTGGCAAAAGAGTTCCTC
GAAAACTATCTGCTGACTGATGAAGGTCTGGAAGCGGTTAATAAAGACAAACCGCTGGGTGCCGTAGCGC
TGAAGTCTTACGAGGAAGAGTTGGCGAAAGATCCACGTATTGCCGCCACCATGGAAAACGCCCAGAAAGG
TGAAATCATGCCGAACATCCCGCAGATGTCCGCTTTCTGGTATGCCGTGCGTACTGCGGTGATCAACGCC
GCCAGCGGTCGTCAGACTGTCGATGAAGCCCTGAAAGACGCGCAGACTAATTCGAATTTCGAGGAAAATT
TATATTTTCAAAGCGGCACCGTGGATGCCGGCGCCGATGCCGGCAAGCCCCGGCCCGGCAGCAGCGAGAA
CCTGTACTTCCAGGGCGGCCGGCCGATGGCGACCTCCTCCCAATATCGCCAGCTGCTGAGTGACTATGGG
CCTCCATCGCTAGGCTACACCCAGGGAACTGGAAATAGCCAGGTGCCTCAGAGTAAATATGCAGAGCTGC
TGGCCATCATTGAAGAGTTGGGGAAAGAGATCAGACCGACGTATGCAGGGAGCAAGAGCGCCATGGAGAG
GCTAAAACGAGGCATCATTCATGCCCGGAGCCTGGTTCGGGAGTGCTTGGCTGAAGCGGCAGCGAATGCC
AGGTCCTGATGAGCGGCCGCACTCGAGCACCACCACCACCACCACTGAGATCCGGCTGCTAACAAAGCCC
GAAAGGAAGCTGAGTTGGCTGCTGCCACCGCTGAGCAATAACTAGCATAACCCCTTGGGGCCTCTAAACG
GGTCTTGAGGGGTTTTTTGCTGAAAGGAGGAACTATATCCGGATTGGCGAATGGG
[124 nt withheld, positions 6286-6409]
C
[91 nt withheld, positions 6411-6501]
A
[49 nt withheld, positions 6503-6551]
CCTTTGACGTTGGAGTCCACGTTCTTT
[37 nt withheld, positions 6579-6615]
ACCCTATCTCGGTCTATTCTTTTGATTTATAAGGGATTTTGCCGATTTCGGCCTATTGGTTAAAAAATGA
GCTGATTTAACAAAAATTTAACGCGAATTTTAACAAAATATTAACGCTTACAATTTAGGTGGCACTTTTC
GGGGAAATGTGCGCGGAACCCCTATTTG
Features (pLannotate 1.2.2; 22 found; start..end, strand, type, name):
     50..865     -  CDS            KanR: aminoglycoside phosphotransferase; aph(3')-Ia; confers resistance to kanamycin in bacteria or G418 (Geneticin®) in eukaryotes
    987..1575    +  rep_origin     ori: high-copy-number ColE1/pMB1/pBR322/pUC origin of replication
   1761..1900    -  misc_feature   bom: basis of mobility region from pBR322
   2002..2193    -  CDS            rop: Rop protein, which maintains plasmids at low copy number; rop
   2210..2590    +  CDS            YPB1_ECOLX: Protein predicted: Swiss-Prot protein existence level 4. From Escherichia coli.
   2662..2953    -  CDS            TcR (fragment): tetracycline efflux protein; tet; confers resistance to tetracycline
   2968..2989    -  protein_bind   CAP binding site: CAP binding activates transcription in the presence of cAMP. E. coli catabolite activator protein
   3002..4084    -  CDS            lacI: lac repressor; lacI; The lac repressor binds to the lac operator to inhibit transcription in E. coli. This inhibition can be relieved by adding lactose or isopropyl-β-D-thiogalactopyranoside (IPTG).
   4085..4162    -  promoter       lacI promoter: lacI
   4170..4449    -  CDS            TcR (fragment): tetracycline efflux protein; tet; confers resistance to tetracycline
   4471..4489    +  promoter       T7 promoter: promoter for bacteriophage T7 RNA polymerase
   4490..4514    +  protein_bind   lac operator: The lac repressor binds to the lac operator to inhibit transcription in E. coli. This inhibition can be relieved by adding lactose or isopropyl-β-D-thiogalactopyranoside (IPTG). lac repressor encoded by lacI
   4529..4551    +  RBS            RBS: efficient ribosome binding site from bacteriophage T7 gene 10 (Olins and Rangwala, 1989)
   4570..4586    +  CDS            capTEV™ (fragment): composite tag for in vivo biotinylation, TEV protease cleavage, and 6xHis tagging
   4597..4614    +  CDS            thrombin site: thrombin recognition and cleavage site
   4618..5718    +  CDS            MBP: maltose binding protein from E. coli; malE (mutated); This version of the gene does not encode a signal sequence, so MBP will remain in the cytosol.
   5836..6096    +  CDS            Cdk2ap1 (fragment): CDKA1_MOUSE - Also known as Cdkap1, Doc1. Experimental evidence at protein level: Swiss-Prot protein existence level 1. specific inhibitor of the cell-cycle kinase CDK2. From Mus musculus (Mouse).
   6118..6135    +  CDS            9xHis (fragment): 9xHis affinity tag
   6145..6194    +  CDS            SET1 (fragment): solubility-enhancement tag derived from T7 phage gene 10B
   6202..6249    +  terminator     T7 terminator: transcription terminator for bacteriophage T7 RNA polymerase
   6286..6714    +  rep_origin     f1 ori (sequence partly withheld): f1 bacteriophage origin of replication; arrow indicates direction of (+) strand synthesis
   6767..41      +  promoter       AmpR promoter (fragment) (across the origin): bla
