[The description below was written by a language model from this plasmid's Addgene catalogue record and pLannotate feature annotations shown in this document.]
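Description:
pET28a Cdk2ap1ΔN (MT2B2)-MutTER is a non-viral bacterial expression plasmid built on the pET28a backbone and intended for producing recombinant protein for purification. It is selected with kanamycin through an aminoglycoside phosphotransferase (KanR) gene and replicates from a ColE1/pBR322-type origin. The catalogue lists it as high copy, although the annotated backbone also carries the rop gene and bom region typical of pBR322-derived pET vectors. An f1 origin is also present. Short annotations such as the tetracycline-resistance fragments, the AmpR promoter fragment and the SET1 fragment look like backbone remnants or partial similarity matches rather than functional parts.

Expression is driven by a T7 promoter followed directly by a lac operator and the T7 gene 10 ribosome binding site, with a plasmid-borne lacI gene supplying repressor. Transcription therefore depends on T7 RNA polymerase from the host and is induced with IPTG, and it ends at the T7 terminator.

The encoded fusion begins with a 6xHis tag and thrombin cleavage site, followed by cytosolic maltose binding protein (no signal sequence) and, according to the record, a TEV protease site before the mouse Cdk2ap1 sequence. This allows affinity capture, improved solubility and later removal of the tags. The TEV site itself is not called in the feature table. The Cdk2ap1 insert lacks the first 27 N-terminal residues, which the construct name associates with MT2B2, and carries alanine substitutions at T82, E83 and R84 (the "MutTER" mutant). A further His-tag fragment is annotated downstream of the insert, but the record does not say whether it is translated. The stated insert size evidently includes the MBP fusion portion, and the sequenced record is a few bases shorter than the catalogued total.
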