Addgene plasmid #178035: pET28a Cdk2ap1ΔN (MT2B2)-MutTER
Purpose: Expression vector for the purpose of protein purification.
Depositing lab: Lin He. Depositing organization: University of California, Berkeley. Publication: A mouse-specific retrotransposon drives a conserved Cdk2ap1 isoform essential for development. Modzelewski AJ, Shao W, Chen J, Lee A, Qi X, Noon M, Tjokro K, Sales G, Biton A, Anand A, Speed TP, Xuan Z, Wang T, Risso D, He L. Cell. 2021 Oct 7. pii: S0092-8674(21)01104-1. doi: 10.1016/j.cell.2021.09.021. PubMed 34644528.
Backbone
  Vector backbone: pET28a
  Backbone manufacturer: EMD Biosciences
  Backbone size w/o insert (bp): 5369
  Total vector size (bp): 6787
  Vector type: Bacterial Expression ; Nonviral
Growth in bacteria
  Bacterial resistance: Kanamycin, 50 μg/mL
  Growth temperature: 37°C
  Growth strain: DH5alpha
  Copy number: High Copy
Gene/Insert
  Gene/Insert name: Cdk2ap1
  Species: M. musculus (mouse)
  Insert size (bp): 1417
  Mutation: First N-Terminal 27aa are deleted and Changed T(82)A, E(83)A, R(84)A
  GenBank ID: 13445 13445
  Entrez Gene: Cdk2ap1 (a.k.a. Apc10, Cdkap1, DORC1, Doc1, ST19, doc-1, p12)
  Promoter: T7LacI
  Tag / fusion protein: 6xHIS - Thrombin - MBP- TEV-TRS (N terminal on insert)
  Cloning method: Restriction Enzyme; 5′ cloning site NDE1 (not destroyed); 3′ cloning site XHOI (destroyed during cloning)
  Sequencing primers: 5′ ggggaattgtgagcggataac; 3′ gccaactcagcttcctttcg
Terms and licenses: Academic/Nonprofit Terms; Industry Terms: Not Available to Industry
How to cite: pET28a Cdk2ap1ΔN (MT2B2)-MutTER was a gift from Lin He (Addgene plasmid # 178035 ; http://n2t.net/addgene:178035 ; RRID:Addgene_178035)
